Addgene plasmid #36139: PcDNA-DEST47- GFP-GFP
Depositing lab: Patrick Van Oostveldt. Publication: Spatiotemporal behavior of nuclear cyclophilin B indicates a role in RNA transcription. Dieriks B, Van Oostveldt P. Int J Mol Med. 2012 Mar 13. doi: 10.3892/ijmm.2012.937. PubMed 22426501.
Backbone
  Vector backbone: pcDNA-DEST47
  Backbone manufacturer: Invitrogen
  Backbone size w/o insert (bp): 7780
  Vector type: Mammalian Expression
  Selectable markers: Neomycin (select with G418)
Growth in bacteria
  Bacterial resistance: Ampicillin, 100 μg/mL
  Growth temperature: 37°C
  Growth strain: DH5alpha
  Copy number: High Copy
Gene/Insert
  Gene/Insert name: EGFP
  Promoter: CMV
  Tag / fusion protein: GFP (C terminal on backbone)
  Cloning method: Gateway Cloning
  Sequencing primers: 5′ CMV-F; 3′ BGH-rev
Terms and licenses: Academic/Nonprofit Terms; Industry Terms: Not Available to Industry
Depositor comments: This construct contains EGFP-GFP (EGFP was inserted into the pcDNA-DEST47 vector backbone which already contains a C-terminal GFP). This construct was used as a control in transection experiments.
How to cite: PcDNA-DEST47- GFP-GFP was a gift from Patrick Van Oostveldt (Addgene plasmid # 36139)
