[The description below was written by a language model from this plasmid's Addgene catalogue record and pLannotate feature annotations shown in this document.]
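Description:
PcDNA-DEST47- GFP-GFP is a mammalian expression plasmid made by Gateway recombination of an EGFP coding sequence into the pcDNA-DEST47 destination vector, which already supplies a C-terminal GFP tag. The result is a tandem EGFP-GFP fusion. In the annotated 6,849 nt sequence, the human CMV immediate early enhancer and promoter sit upstream of a T7 promoter, followed by attB1, the EGFP open reading frame, attB2, and then the backbone-encoded Cycle 3 GFP, with transcription terminated by the bovine growth hormone polyadenylation signal. The attB sites are the scars left by the Gateway reaction that replaced the destination cassette, which explains why the final plasmid is smaller than the listed size of the empty backbone.

For propagation in E. coli the plasmid carries a high-copy ColE1/pUC-type origin and the β-lactamase gene with its own promoter for ampicillin selection. An f1 origin is also present. In mammalian cells, an SV40 enhancer/early promoter drives the neomycin phosphotransferase gene, terminated by an SV40 poly(A) signal, allowing G418 selection of stable transfectants. Several short annotations (an HIV-1 LTR fragment near the CMV promoter, bom, lacI and ble fragments, and lac promoter/operator elements) appear to be backbone remnants or incidental sequence matches rather than functional parts of the design.

According to the depositor, the construct served as a control in transfection experiments. It provides a fluorescent protein with no cellular protein attached, presumably for comparison with GFP-tagged proteins of interest expressed from the same vector.
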