Features (pLannotate 1.2.2; 23 found; start..end, strand, type, name):
     28..80      -  misc_feature   bom (fragment): basis of mobility region from pBR322
    235..614     +  enhancer       CMV enhancer: human cytomegalovirus immediate early enhancer
    615..818     +  promoter       CMV promoter: human cytomegalovirus (CMV) immediate early promoter
    814..847     +  LTR            5' LTR (truncated) (fragment): truncated 5' long terminal repeat (LTR) from HIV-1
    863..881     +  promoter       T7 promoter: promoter for bacteriophage T7 RNA polymerase
    914..938     +  protein_bind   attB1: mutant version of attB; recombination site for the Gateway® BP reaction BP Clonase™
    941..1660    +  CDS            EGFP: the original enhanced GFP (Yang et al., 1996) mammalian codon-optimized
   1662..1686    -  protein_bind   attB2: mutant version of attB; recombination site for the Gateway® BP reaction BP Clonase™
   1697..2416    +  CDS            Cycle 3 GFP: Cycle 3 GFP (Crameri et al., 1996) mammalian codon-optimized
   2444..2668    +  polyA_signal   bGH poly(A) signal: bovine growth hormone polyadenylation signal
   2672..2693    +  promoter       SV40 promoter (fragment): SV40 enhancer and early promoter
   2714..3142    +  rep_origin     f1 ori (sequence partly withheld): f1 bacteriophage origin of replication; arrow indicates direction of (+) strand synthesis
   3156..3485    +  promoter       SV40 promoter: SV40 enhancer and early promoter
   3552..4343    +  CDS            neo: KKA2_KLEPN - Also known as kan, nptII. Experimental evidence at protein level: Swiss-Prot protein existence level 1. Resistance to kanamycin, neomycin, paromomycin, ribostamycin, butirosin and gentamicin B. From Klebsiella pneumoniae.
   4369..4527    +  CDS            ble (fragment): BLE_KLEPN - Experimental evidence at protein level: Swiss-Prot protein existence level 1. Binding protein with a strong affinity to the bleomycin family of antibiotics. Binds to CL990; an antimitotic-antibiotic compound. From Klebsiella pneumoniae.
   4522..4643    +  polyA_signal   SV40 poly(A) signal: SV40 polyadenylation signal
   4716..4732    -  protein_bind   lac operator: The lac repressor binds to the lac operator to inhibit transcription in E. coli. This inhibition can be relieved by adding lactose or isopropyl-β-D-thiogalactopyranoside (IPTG). lac repressor encoded by lacI
   4740..4770    -  promoter       lac promoter: promoter for the E. coli lac operon
   4785..4806    -  protein_bind   CAP binding site: CAP binding activates transcription in the presence of cAMP. E. coli catabolite activator protein
   4819..4911    -  CDS            lacI (fragment): lac repressor; lacI; The lac repressor binds to the lac operator to inhibit transcription in E. coli. This inhibition can be relieved by adding lactose or isopropyl-β-D-thiogalactopyranoside (IPTG).
   5094..5682    -  rep_origin     ori: high-copy-number ColE1/pMB1/pBR322/pUC origin of replication
   5853..6713    -  CDS            AmpR: β-lactamase; bla; confers resistance to ampicillin, carbenicillin, and related antibiotics
   6714..6818    -  promoter       AmpR promoter: bla
>Addgene plasmid #36139 | PcDNA-DEST47- GFP-GFP | addgene full sequence | sequence record 379436 | Addgene NGS Result
GACGGATCGGGAGATCTCCCGATCCCCTATGGTGCACTCTCAGTACAATCTGCTCTGATGCCGCATAGTT
AAGCCAGTATCTGCTCCCTGCTTGTGTGTTGGAGGTCGCTGAGTAGTGCGCGAGCAAAATTTAAGCTACA
ACAAGGCAAGGCTTGACCGACAATTGCATGAAGAATCTGCTTAGGGTTAGGCGTTTTGCGCTGCTTCGCG
ATGTACGGGCCAGATATACGCGTTGACATTGATTATTGACTAGTTATTAATAGTAATCAATTACGGGGTC
ATTAGTTCATAGCCCATATATGGAGTTCCGCGTTACATAACTTACGGTAAATGGCCCGCCTGGCTGACCG
CCCAACGACCCCCGCCCATTGACGTCAATAATGACGTATGTTCCCATAGTAACGCCAATAGGGACTTTCC
ATTGACGTCAATGGGTGGAGTATTTACGGTAAACTGCCCACTTGGCAGTACATCAAGTGTATCATATGCC
AAGTACGCCCCCTATTGACGTCAATGACGGTAAATGGCCCGCCTGGCATTATGCCCAGTACATGACCTTA
TGGGACTTTCCTACTTGGCAGTACATCTACGTATTAGTCATCGCTATTACCATGGTGATGCGGTTTTGGC
AGTACATCAATGGGCGTGGATAGCGGTTTGACTCACGGGGATTTCCAAGTCTCCACCCCATTGACGTCAA
TGGGAGTTTGTTTTGGCACCAAAATCAACGGGACTTTCCAAAATGTCGTAACAACTCCGCCCCATTGACG
CAAATGGGCGGTAGGCGTGTACGGTGGGAGGTCTATATAAGCAGAGCTCTCTGGCTAACTAGAGAACCCA
CTGCTTACTGGCTTATCGAAATTAATACGACTCACTATAGGGAGACCCAAGCTGGCTAGTTAAGCTTGAT
CAAACAAGTTTGTACAAAAAAGCAGGCTCAATGGTGAGCAAGGGCGAGGAGCTGTTCACCGGGGTGGTGC
CCATCCTGGTCGAGCTGGACGGCGACGTAAACGGCCACAAGTTCAGCGTGTCCGGCGAGGGCGAGGGCGA
TGCCACCTACGGCAAGCTGACCCTGAAGTTCATCTGCACCACCGGCAAGCTGCCCGTGCCCTGGCCCACC
CTCGTGACCACCCTGACCTACGGCGTGCAGTGCTTCAGCCGCTACCCCGACCACATGAAGCAGCACGACT
TCTTCAAGTCCGCCATGCCCGAAGGCTACGTCCAGGAGCGCACCATCTTCTTCAAGGACGACGGCAACTA
CAAGACCCGCGCCGAGGTGAAGTTCGAGGGCGACACCCTGGTGAACCGCATCGAGCTGAAGGGCATCGAC
TTCAAGGAGGACGGCAACATCCTGGGGCACAAGCTGGAGTACAACTACAACAGCCACAACGTCTATATCA
TGGCCGACAAGCAGAAGAACGGCATCAAGGTGAACTTCAAGATCCGCCACAACATCGAGGACGGCAGCGT
GCAGCTCGCCGACCACTACCAGCAGAACACCCCCATCGGCGACGGCCCCGTGCTGCTGCCCGACAACCAC
TACCTGAGCACCCAGTCCGCCCTGAGCAAAGACCCCAACGAGAAGCGCGATCACATGGTCCTGCTGGAGT
TCGTGACCGCCGCCGGGATCACTCTCGGCATGGACGAGCTGTACAAGTAAGACCCAGCTTTCTTGTACAA
AGTGGTTCGATCTAGAATGGCTAGCAAAGGAGAAGAACTTTTCACTGGAGTTGTCCCAATTCTTGTTGAA
TTAGATGGTGATGTTAATGGGCACAAATTTTCTGTCAGTGGAGAGGGTGAAGGTGATGCTACATACGGAA
AGCTTACCCTTAAATTTATTTGCACTACTGGAAAACTACCTGTTCCATGGCCAACACTTGTCACTACTTT
CTCTTATGGTGTTCAATGCTTTTCCCGTTATCCGGATCATATGAAACGGCATGACTTTTTCAAGAGTGCC
ATGCCCGAAGGTTATGTACAGGAACGCACTATATCTTTCAAAGATGACGGGAACTACAAGACGCGTGCTG
AAGTCAAGTTTGAAGGTGATACCCTTGTTAATCGTATCGAGTTAAAAGGTATTGATTTTAAAGAAGATGG
AAACATTCTCGGACACAAACTCGAGTACAACTATAACTCACACAATGTATACATCACGGCAGACAAACAA
AAGAATGGAATCAAAGCTAACTTCAAAATTCGCCACAACATTGAAGATGGATCCGTTCAACTAGCAGACC
ATTATCAACAAAATACTCCAATTGGCGATGGCCCTGTCCTTTTACCAGACAACCATTACCTGTCGACACA
ATCTGCCCTTTCGAAAGATCCCAACGAAAAGCGTGACCACATGGTCCTTCTTGAGTTTGTAACTGCTGCT
GGGATTACACATGGCATGGATGAGCTCTACAAATAATGAATTAAACCCGCTGATCAGCCTCGACTGTGCC
TTCTAGTTGCCAGCCATCTGTTGTTTGCCCCTCCCCCGTGCCTTCCTTGACCCTGGAAGGTGCCACTCCC
ACTGTCCTTTCCTAATAAAATGAGGAAATTGCATCGCATTGTCTGAGTAGGTGTCATTCTATTCTGGGGG
GTGGGGTGGGGCAGGACAGCAAGGGGGAGGATTGGGAAGACAATAGCAGGCATGCTGGGGATGCGGTGGG
CTCTATGGCTTCTGAGGCGGAAAGAACCAGCTGGGGCTCTAGGGGGTATCCCC
[124 nt withheld, positions 2714-2837]
C
[91 nt withheld, positions 2839-2929]
A
[49 nt withheld, positions 2931-2979]
CCTTTGACGTTGGAGTCCACGTTCTTT
[37 nt withheld, positions 3007-3043]
ACCCTATCTCGGTCTATTCTTTTGATTTATAAGGGATTTTGCCGATTTCGGCCTATTGGTTAAAAAATGA
GCTGATTTAACAAAAATTTAACGCGAATTAATTCTGTGGAATGTGTGTCAGTTAGGGTGTGGAAAGTCCC
CAGGCTCCCCAGCAGGCAGAAGTATGCAAAGCATGCATCTCAATTAGTCAGCAACCAGGTGTGGAAAGTC
CCCAGGCTCCCCAGCAGGCAGAAGTATGCAAAGCATGCATCTCAATTAGTCAGCAACCATAGTCCCGCCC
CTAACTCCGCCCATCCCGCCCCTAACTCCGCCCAGTTCCGCCCATTCTCCGCCCCATGGCTGACTAATTT
TTTTTATTTATGCAGAGGCCGAGGCCGCCTCTGCCTCTGAGCTATTCCAGAAGTAGTGAGGAGGCTTTTT
TGGAGGCCTAGGCTTTTGCAAAAAGCTCCCGGGAGCTTGTATATCCATTTTCGGATCTGATCAAGAGACA
GGATGAGGATCGTTTCGCATGATTGAACAAGATGGATTGCACGCAGGTTCTCCGGCCGCTTGGGTGGAGA
GGCTATTCGGCTATGACTGGGCACAACAGACAATCGGCTGCTCTGATGCCGCCGTGTTCCGGCTGTCAGC
GCAGGGGCGCCCGGTTCTTTTTGTCAAGACCGACCTGTCCGGTGCCCTGAATGAACTGCAGGACGAGGCA
GCGCGGCTATCGTGGCTGGCCACGACGGGCGTTCCTTGCGCAGCTGTGCTCGACGTTGTCACTGAAGCGG
GAAGGGACTGGCTGCTATTGGGCGAAGTGCCGGGGCAGGATCTCCTGTCATCTCACCTTGCTCCTGCCGA
GAAAGTATCCATCATGGCTGATGCAATGCGGCGGCTGCATACGCTTGATCCGGCTACCTGCCCATTCGAC
CACCAAGCGAAACATCGCATCGAGCGAGCACGTACTCGGATGGAAGCCGGTCTTGTCGATCAGGATGATC
TGGACGAAGAGCATCAGGGGCTCGCGCCAGCCGAACTGTTCGCCAGGCTCAAGGCGCGCATGCCCGACGG
CGAGGATCTCGTCGTGACCCATGGCGATGCCTGCTTGCCGAATATCATGGTGGAAAATGGCCGCTTTTCT
GGATTCATCGACTGTGGCCGGCTGGGTGTGGCGGACCGCTATCAGGACATAGCGTTGGCTACCCGTGATA
TTGCTGAAGAGCTTGGCGGCGAATGGGCTGACCGCTTCCTCGTGCTTTACGGTATCGCCGCTCCCGATTC
GCAGCGCATCGCCTTCTATCGCCTTCTTGACGAGTTCTTCTGAGCGGGACTCTGGGGTTCGCGAAATGAC
CGACCAAGCGACGCCCAACCTGCCATCACGAGATTTCGATTCCACCGCCGCCTTCTATGAAAGGTTGGGC
TTCGGAATCGTTTTCCGGGACGCCGGCTGGATGATCCTCCAGCGCGGGGATCTCATGCTGGAGTTCTTCG
CCCACCCCAACTTGTTTATTGCAGCTTATAATGGTTACAAATAAAGCAATAGCATCACAAATTTCACAAA
TAAAGCATTTTTTTCACTGCATTCTAGTTGTGGTTTGTCCAAACTCATCAATGTATCTTATCATGTCTGT
ATACCGTCGACCTCTAGCTAGAGCTTGGCGTAATCATGGTCATAGCTGTTTCCTGTGTGAAATTGTTATC
CGCTCACAATTCCACACAACATACGAGCCGGAAGCATAAAGTGTAAAGCCTGGGGTGCCTAATGAGTGAG
CTAACTCACATTAATTGCGTTGCGCTCACTGCCCGCTTTCCAGTCGGGAAACCTGTCGTGCCAGCTGCAT
TAATGAATCGGCCAACGCGCGGGGAGAGGCGGTTTGCGTATTGGGCGCTCTTCCGCTTCCTCGCTCACTG
ACTCGCTGCGCTCGGTCGTTCGGCTGCGGCGAGCGGTATCAGCTCACTCAAAGGCGGTAATACGGTTATC
CACAGAATCAGGGGATAACGCAGGAAAGAACATGTGAGCAAAAGGCCAGCAAAAGGCCAGGAACCGTAAA
AAGGCCGCGTTGCTGGCGTTTTTCCATAGGCTCCGCCCCCCTGACGAGCATCACAAAAATCGACGCTCAA
GTCAGAGGTGGCGAAACCCGACAGGACTATAAAGATACCAGGCGTTTCCCCCTGGAAGCTCCCTCGTGCG
CTCTCCTGTTCCGACCCTGCCGCTTACCGGATACCTGTCCGCCTTTCTCCCTTCGGGAAGCGTGGCGCTT
TCTCATAGCTCACGCTGTAGGTATCTCAGTTCGGTGTAGGTCGTTCGCTCCAAGCTGGGCTGTGTGCACG
AACCCCCCGTTCAGCCCGACCGCTGCGCCTTATCCGGTAACTATCGTCTTGAGTCCAACCCGGTAAGACA
CGACTTATCGCCACTGGCAGCAGCCACTGGTAACAGGATTAGCAGAGCGAGGTATGTAGGCGGTGCTACA
GAGTTCTTGAAGTGGTGGCCTAACTACGGCTACACTAGAAGAACAGTATTTGGTATCTGCGCTCTGCTGA
AGCCAGTTACCTTCGGAAAAAGAGTTGGTAGCTCTTGATCCGGCAAACAAACCACCGCTGGTAGCGGTGG
TTTTTTTGTTTGCAAGCAGCAGATTACGCGCAGAAAAAAAGGATCTCAAGAAGATCCTTTGATCTTTTCT
ACGGGGTCTGACGCTCAGTGGAACGAAAACTCACGTTAAGGGATTTTGGTCATGAGATTATCAAAAAGGA
TCTTCACCTAGATCCTTTTAAATTAAAAATGAAGTTTTAAATCAATCTAAAGTATATATGAGTAAACTTG
GTCTGACAGTTACCAATGCTTAATCAGTGAGGCACCTATCTCAGCGATCTGTCTATTTCGTTCATCCATA
GTTGCCTGACTCCCCGTCGTGTAGATAACTACGATACGGGAGGGCTTACCATCTGGCCCCAGTGCTGCAA
TGATACCGCGAGACCCACGCTCACCGGCTCCAGATTTATCAGCAATAAACCAGCCAGCCGGAAGGGCCGA
GCGCAGAAGTGGTCCTGCAACTTTATCCGCCTCCATCCAGTCTATTAATTGTTGCCGGGAAGCTAGAGTA
AGTAGTTCGCCAGTTAATAGTTTGCGCAACGTTGTTGCCATTGCTACAGGCATCGTGGTGTCACGCTCGT
CGTTTGGTATGGCTTCATTCAGCTCCGGTTCCCAACGATCAAGGCGAGTTACATGATCCCCCATGTTGTG
CAAAAAAGCGGTTAGCTCCTTCGGTCCTCCGATCGTTGTCAGAAGTAAGTTGGCCGCAGTGTTATCACTC
ATGGTTATGGCAGCACTGCATAATTCTCTTACTGTCATGCCATCCGTAAGATGCTTTTCTGTGACTGGTG
AGTACTCAACCAAGTCATTCTGAGAATAGTGTATGCGGCGACCGAGTTGCTCTTGCCCGGCGTCAATACG
GGATAATACCGCGCCACATAGCAGAACTTTAAAAGTGCTCATCATTGGAAAACGTTCTTCGGGGCGAAAA
CTCTCAAGGATCTTACCGCTGTTGAGATCCAGTTCGATGTAACCCACTCGTGCACCCAACTGATCTTCAG
CATCTTTTACTTTCACCAGCGTTTCTGGGTGAGCAAAAACAGGAAGGCAAAATGCCGCAAAAAAGGGAAT
AAGGGCGACACGGAAATGTTGAATACTCATACTCTTCCTTTTTCAATATTATTGAAGCATTTATCAGGGT
TATTGTCTCATGAGCGGATACATATTTGAATGTATTTAGAAAAATAAACAAATAGGGGTTCCGCGCACAT
TTCCCCGAAAAGTGCCACCTGACGTC
